>Addgene plasmid #34599 | pMIR-Report-Luc-KLF4-K5S-Mt206A | addgene partial sequence | sequence record 42726 | LucNrev 5'-CCTTATGCAGTTGCTCTCC-3'
GGCGCCGGGCCTTTCTTTATGTTTTTGGCGTCTTCCATGGTGGATCCACGGTTCACTAAACCAGCTCTGC
TTATATAGACCTCCCACCGTACACGCCTACCGCCCATTTGCGTCAATGGGGCGGAGTTGTTACGACATTT
TGGAAAGTCCCGTTGATTTTGGTGCCAAAACAAACTCCCATTGACGTCAATGGGGTGGAGACTTGGAAAT
CCCCGTGAGTCAAACCGCTATCCACGCCCATTGATGTACTGCCAAAACCGCATCACCATGGTAATAGCGA
TGACTAATACGTAGATGTACTGCCAAGTAGGAAAGTCCCATAAGGTCATGTACTGGGCATAATGCCAGGC
GGGCCATTTACCGTCATTGACGTCAATAGGGGGCGTACTTGGCATATGATACACTTGATGTACTGCCAAG
TGGGCAGTTTACCGTAAATACTCCACCCATTGACGTCAATGGAAAGTCCCTATTGGCGTTACTATGGGAA
CATACGTCATTATTGACGTCAATGGGCGGGGGTCGTTGGGCGGTCAGCCAGGCGGGCCATTTACCGTAAG
TTATGTAACGCGGAACTCCATATATGGGCTATGAACTAATGACCCCGTAATTGATTACTATTAATAACTA
AGATCTGGTACCTTGAATTCATGCTTCTCCTCCCTTTAGTGAGGGTAATTCTCTCTCTCTCCCTATAGTG
AGTCGTATTAATTCCTTCTCTTCTATAGTGTCACCTAAATCGTTGCAATTCGTAATCATGTCATAGCTGT
TTCCTGTGTGAAATTGTTATCCGCTCACAATTCCACACAACATACGAGCCGGAAGCATAAAGTGTAAAGC
CTGGGGTGCCTAATGAGTGAGCTAACTCACATTAATTGCGTTGCGCTCACTGCCCGCTTTCCAGTCGGGA
AAC
