>Addgene plasmid #34599 | pMIR-Report-Luc-KLF4-K5S-Mt206A | addgene partial sequence | sequence record 43197 | Luc-F 5'-CAGTCAAGTAACAACCGCGA-3'
TGTGTTTGTGGACGAGTACCGAAAGGTCTTACCGGAAAACTCGACGCAAGAAAAATCAGAGAGATCCTCA
TAAAGGCCAAGAAGGGCGGAAAGTCCAAATTGCTCGAGTGATGAAAGCTGCGCACTAGTGAGGGAGCTCA
TAGGCCGGCATAGACGCGTGCGTGATATCATAGGTTTAATTCAGTATTTTTTACTTTTCACACTGTCTTC
CCGATGAGGGAAGGAGCCCAGCCAGAAAGCACTACAATCATGGTCAAGTTCCCAACTGAGTCATCTTGTG
AGTGGATAATCAGGAAAAATGAGGAATCCAAAAGACAAAAATCAAAGAACAGATGGGGTCTGTGACTGGA
TCTTCTATACTCTCAATTCTAAATCCGACTTGAATATTCCTGGACTTACAAAATGCCAAGGGGGTGACTG
GAAGTTGTGGATATCAGGGTATAAATTATATCCGTGAGTTGGGGGAGGGAAGACCAGAATTAAACAGTTA
AGCTTAATAAAGGATCTTTTATTTTCATTGGATCTGTGTGTTGGTTTTTTGTATGCGGCCGCTAGCTTGG
CACTGGCCGTCGTTTTACAACGTCGTGACTGGGAAAACCCTGGCGTTACCCAACTTAATCGCCTTGCAGC
ACATCCCCCTTTCGCCAGCTGGCGTAATAGCGAAGAGGCCCGCACCGATCGCCCTTCCCAACAGTTGCGC
AGCCTGAATGGCGAATGGCGCCTGATGCGGTATTTTCTCCTTACGCATCTGTGCGGTATTTCACACCGCA
TATGGTGCACTCTCAGTACAATCTGCTCTGATGCCGCATAGTTAAGCCAGCCCCGACACCCGCCAAC
