[The description below was written by a language model from this plasmid's Addgene catalogue record.]
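Description:
pMIR-Report-Luc-KLF4-K5S-Mt206A is a mammalian luciferase reporter plasmid built on the commercial pMIR-Report-LUC backbone (about 6.5 kb without insert), a vector designed for testing microRNA target sites. It is propagated in E. coli as a high-copy plasmid under ampicillin selection, and the record lists puromycin as the selectable marker for mammalian cells. Expression of the firefly luciferase reporter is driven by the CMV promoter.

The insert is a 306 bp fragment of human KLF4 (also known as GKLF or EZF) termed the K5S region, which the depositor describes as a translational control element containing a binding site for miR-206. It was cloned into a PmeI site that was destroyed on both sides during cloning; in this type of backbone the cloning sites lie downstream of the luciferase coding sequence, so the fragment would act as part of the reporter transcript's 3′ untranslated region, although the record does not state the position or orientation explicitly. In this version, the six-nucleotide sequence complementary to the miR-206 seed was altered by PCR-based mutagenesis to disrupt microRNA pairing, and the final construct was confirmed by sequencing.

The depositor calls the plasmid a translation reporter. It serves as the binding-site mutant to be compared with a corresponding wild-type K5S reporter: if miR-206 changes luciferase output from the wild-type element but not from this mutant, the effect can be attributed to direct recognition of the seed-matched site. This fits the associated study of a KLF4–miR-206 feedback loop in which the microRNA can promote or inhibit translation depending on cell context. No feature table was supplied, so other backbone elements cannot be detailed here.
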