Addgene plasmid #34599: pMIR-Report-Luc-KLF4-K5S-Mt206A
Depositing lab: Michael Ruppert. Depositing organization: West Virginia University and School of Medicine. Publication: A KLF4-miRNA-206 autoregulatory feedback loop can promote or inhibit protein translation depending upon cell context. Lin CC, Liu LZ, Addison JB, Wonderlin WF, Ivanov AV, Ruppert JM. Mol Cell Biol. 2011 Jun;31(12):2513-27. Epub 2011 Apr 25. 10.1128/MCB.01189-10 PubMed 21518959.
Backbone
  Vector backbone: pMIR-Report-LUC
  Backbone manufacturer: Ambion
  Backbone size w/o insert (bp): 6470
  Vector type: Mammalian Expression, Luciferase
  Selectable markers: Puromycin
Growth in bacteria
  Bacterial resistance: Ampicillin, 100 μg/mL
  Growth temperature: 37°C
  Growth strain: XL1 Blue
  Copy number: High Copy
Gene/Insert
  Gene/Insert name: KLF4 (alt names: GKLF; EZF)
  Species: H. sapiens (human)
  Insert size (bp): 306
  Mutation: The KLF4 K5S region was mutated at the miR-206 binding site: the seed binding region was mutated from CATTCC to ACTCTC.
  GenBank ID: AF105036
  Entrez Gene: KLF4 (a.k.a. EZF, GKLF)
  Promoter: CMV
  Cloning method: Restriction Enzyme; 5′ cloning site PmeI (destroyed during cloning); 3′ cloning site PmeI (destroyed during cloning)
  Sequencing primers: 5′ use KLF4 or firefly luciferase internal primers; 3′ use KLF4 or firefly luciferase internal primers
Terms and licenses: Academic/Nonprofit Terms; Industry Terms: Not Available to Industry
Depositor comments: This is a translation reporter. PCR primers were used to introduce mutations at the microRNA seed binding region of the K5S translational control element. The final constructs was confirmed by sequence analysis.
How to cite: pMIR-Report-Luc-KLF4-K5S-Mt206A was a gift from Michael Ruppert (Addgene plasmid # 34599 ; http://n2t.net/addgene:34599 ; RRID:Addgene_34599)
